LOCUS       Exported 5655 bp ds-DNA circular SYN 12-MAY-2021
DEFINITION  Mammalian expression plasmid for SARS-CoV-2 2'-O-ribose
            methyltransferase.
ACCESSION   .
VERSION     .
KEYWORDS    pGBW-m4133339
SOURCE      synthetic DNA construct
  ORGANISM  synthetic DNA construct
REFERENCE   1 (bases 1 to 5655)
  TITLE     SARS-CoV-2 protein Mammalian expression constructs, tagged, for
            protein expression and/or purification
REFERENCE   2 (bases 1 to 5655)
  AUTHORS   .
  TITLE     Direct Submission
  JOURNAL   Exported May 12, 2021 from SnapGene Server 1.1.58
            http://www.snapgene.com
FEATURES             Location/Qualifiers
     source          1..5655
                     /organism="synthetic DNA construct"
                     /mol_type="other DNA"
     CDS             896..916
                     /codon_start=1
                     /product="tobacco etch virus (TEV) protease recognition and
                     cleavage site"
                     /label=TEV site
                     /translation="ENLYFQS"
     CDS             950..1027
                     /codon_start=1
                     /product="calmodulin-binding peptide"
                     /label=CBP
                     /note="derived from skeletal muscle myosin light chain
                     kinase; binds calmodulin with nanomolar affinity in the
                     presence of calcium"
                     /translation="KRRWKKNFIAVSAANRFKKISSSGAL"
     CDS             1055..1075
                     /codon_start=1
                     /product="tobacco etch virus (TEV) protease recognition and
                     cleavage site"
                     /label=TEV site
                     /translation="ENLYFQG"
     polyA_signal    1524..1645
                     /label=SV40 poly(A) signal
                     /note="SV40 polyadenylation signal"
     primer_bind     complement(1535..1554)
                     /label=EBV-rev
                     /note="SV40 polyA terminator, reverse primer"
     primer_bind     1589..1608
                     /label=SV40pA-R
                     /note="SV40 polyA, reverse primer"
     terminator      1760..1806
                     /label=T7 terminator
                     /note="transcription terminator for bacteriophage T7 RNA
                     polymerase"
     terminator      1836..1972
                     /label=rrnG terminator
                     /note="transcription terminator from the E. coli ribosomal
                     RNA rrnG operon (Albrechtsen et al., 1991)"
     misc_feature    2017..2088
                     /label=3' beta-globin insulator
                     /note="insulator downstream of the human beta-globin locus
                     (Farrell et al., 2002)"
     rep_origin      complement(2314..2902)
                     /direction=LEFT
                     /label=ori
                     /note="high-copy-number ColE1/pMB1/pBR322/pUC origin of
                     replication"
     primer_bind     complement(2394..2413)
                     /label=pBR322ori-F
                     /note="pBR322 origin, forward primer"
     CDS             3648..4508
                     /codon_start=1
                     /gene="bla"
                     /product="beta-lactamase"
                     /label=AmpR
                     /note="confers resistance to ampicillin, carbenicillin, and
                     related antibiotics"
                     /translation="MSIQHFRVALIPFFAAFCLPVFAHPETLVKVKDAEDQLGARVGYI
                     ELDLNSGKILESFRPEERFPMMSTFKVLLCGAVLSRIDAGQEQLGRRIHYSQNDLVEYS
                     PVTEKHLTDGMTVRELCSAAITMSDNTAANLLLTTIGGPKELTAFLHNMGDHVTRLDRW
                     EPELNEAIPNDERDTTMPVAMATTLRKLLTGELLTLASRQQLIDWMEADKVAGPLLRSA
                     LPAGWFIADKSGAGERGSRGIIAALGPDGKPSRIVVIYTTGSQATMDERNRQIAEIGAS
                     LIKHW"
     primer_bind     complement(3866..3885)
                     /label=Amp-R
                     /note="Ampicillin resistance gene, reverse primer"
     terminator      4521..4657
                     /label=rrnG terminator
                     /note="transcription terminator from the E. coli ribosomal
                     RNA rrnG operon (Albrechtsen et al., 1991)"
     misc_feature    4809..4880
                     /label=5' beta-globin insulator
                     /note="insulator upstream of the human beta-globin locus
                     (Farrell et al., 2002)"
     terminator      4885..4931
                     /label=T7 terminator
                     /note="transcription terminator for bacteriophage T7 RNA
                     polymerase"
     polyA_signal    4949..4997
                     /note="synthetic polyadenylation signal"
     enhancer        5078..5381
                     /label=CMV enhancer
                     /note="human cytomegalovirus immediate early enhancer"
     promoter        5383..5585
                     /label=CMV promoter
                     /note="human cytomegalovirus (CMV) immediate early
                     promoter"
     primer_bind     5536..5556
                     /label=CMV-F
                     /note="Human CMV immediate early promoter, forward primer"
ORIGIN
        1 caccatgagt caagcgtggc aaccgggtgt tgctatgcct aatctttaca aaatgcaaag
       61 aatgctatta gaaaagtgtg accttcaaaa ttatggtgat agtgcaacat tacctaaagg
      121 cataatgatg aatgtcgcaa aatatactca actgtgtcaa tatttaaaca cattaacatt
      181 agctgtaccc tataatatga gagttataca ttttggtgct ggttctgata aaggagttgc
      241 accaggtaca gctgttttaa gacagtggtt gcctacgggt acgctgcttg tcgattcaga
      301 tcttaatgac tttgtctctg atgcagattc aactttgatt ggtgattgtg caactgtaca
      361 tacagctaat aaatgggatc tcattattag tgatatgtac gaccctaaga ctaaaaatgt
      421 tacaaaagaa aatgactcta aagagggttt tttcacttac atttgtgggt ttatacaaca
      481 aaagctagct cttggaggtt ccgtggctat aaagataaca gaacattctt ggaatgctga
      541 tctttataag ctcatgggac acttcgcatg gtggacagcc tttgttacta atgtgaatgc
      601 gtcatcatct gaagcatttt taattggatg taattatctt ggcaaaccac gcgaacaaat
      661 agatggttat gtcatgcatg caaattacat attttggagg aatacaaatc caattcagtt
      721 gtcttcctat tctttatttg acatgagtaa atttcccctt aaattaaggg gtactgctgt
      781 tatgtcttta aaagaaggtc aaatcaatga tatgatttta tctcttctta gtaaaggtag
      841 acttataatt agagaaaaca acagagttgt tatttctagt gatgttcttg ttaacgaaaa
      901 cctttacttt cagtcgggac ggcgaatccc ggggctgata aatccctgga aaaggagatg
      961 gaagaagaac tttattgcag tgtctgcggc taaccggttc aaaaagatca gttcaagcgg
     1021 cgccctagat tacgacattc ctacgaccgc ctccgagaat ctctatttcc agggtgaatt
     1081 tggcttggca caacatgacg aggccgtcga taacaagttt aataaagaac agcagaacgc
     1141 tttctatgag atccttcact taccaaatct gaacgaagag caacgcaacg ctttcattca
     1201 gagcctgaaa gacgatccct cgcagtctgc aaatctcctg gccgaagcca agaagctgaa
     1261 tgacgcacag gctccaaaag ttgataacaa gtttaacaag gagcagcaga atgctttcta
     1321 cgagatattg caccttccta atctgaatga ggaacaaaga aatgcattta tccagtccct
     1381 aaaagacgat ccatcacaga gtgccaacct gcttgcggaa gccaaaaagc tcaatgatgc
     1441 ccaggccccg aaagtagacg cgaaccatca ataagctagc ttgactgact gagatacagc
     1501 gtaccttcag ctcacagaca tgataagata cattgatgag tttggacaaa ccacaactag
     1561 aatgcagtga aaaaaatgct ttatttgtga aatttgtgat gctattgctt tatttgtaac
     1621 cattataagc tgcaataaac aagttaacaa caacaattgc attcatttta tgtttcaggt
     1681 tcagggggag gtgtgggagg ttttttaaag caagtaaaac ctctacaaat gtggtattgg
     1741 cccatctcta tcggtatcgt agcataaccc cttggggcct ctaaacgggt cttgaggggt
     1801 tttttgtgcc cctcgggccg gattgctatc taccggcatt ggcgcagaaa aaaatgcctg
     1861 atgcgacgct gcgcgtctta tactcccaca tatgccagat tcagcaacgg atacggcttc
     1921 cccaacttgc ccacttccat acgtgtcctc cttaccagaa atttatcctt aaggtcgtca
     1981 gctatcctgc aggcgatctc tcgatttcga tcaagacatt cctttaatgg tcttttctgg
     2041 acaccactag gggtcagaag tagttcatca aactttcttc cctccctaat ctcattggtt
     2101 accttgggct atcgaaactt aattaaccag tcaagtcagc tacttggcga gatcgacttg
     2161 tctgggtttc gactacgctc agaattgcgt cagtcaagtt cgatctggtc cttgctattg
     2221 cacccgttct ccgattacga gtttcattta aatcatgtga gcaaaaggcc agcaaaaggc
     2281 caggaaccgt aaaaaggccg cgttgctggc gtttttccat aggctccgcc cccctgacga
     2341 gcatcacaaa aatcgacgct caagtcagag gtggcgaaac ccgacaggac tataaagata
     2401 ccaggcgttt ccccctggaa gctccctcgt gcgctctcct gttccgaccc tgccgcttac
     2461 cggatacctg tccgcctttc tcccttcggg aagcgtggcg ctttctcata gctcacgctg
     2521 taggtatctc agttcggtgt aggtcgttcg ctccaagctg ggctgtgtgc acgaaccccc
     2581 cgttcagccc gaccgctgcg ccttatccgg taactatcgt cttgagtcca acccggtaag
     2641 acacgactta tcgccactgg cagcagccac tggtaacagg attagcagag cgaggtatgt
     2701 aggcggtgct acagagttct tgaagtggtg gcctaactac ggctacacta gaagaacagt
     2761 atttggtatc tgcgctctgc tgaagccagt taccttcgga aaaagagttg gtagctcttg
     2821 atccggcaaa caaaccaccg ctggtagcgg tggttttttt gtttgcaagc agcagattac
     2881 gcgcagaaaa aaaggatctc aagaagatcc tttgatcttt tctacggggt ctgacgctca
     2941 gtggaacgaa aactcacgtt aagggatttt ggtcatgaga ttatcaaaaa ggatcttcac
     3001 ctagatcctt ttaaattaaa aatgaagttt taaatcaatc taaagtatat atgagtaaac
     3061 ttggtctgac agttaccaat gcttaatcag tgaggcacct atctcagcga tctgtctatt
     3121 tcgttcatcc atagttgcat ttaaatttcc gaactctcca aggccctcgt cggaaaatct
     3181 tcaaaccttt cgtccgatcc atcttgcagg ctacctctcg aacgaactat cgcaagtctc
     3241 ttggccggcc ttgcgccttg gctattgctt ggcagcgcct atcgccaggt attactccaa
     3301 tcccgaatat ccgagatcgg gatcacccga gagaagttca acctacatcc tcaatcccga
     3361 tctatccgag atccgaggaa tatcgaaatc ggggcgcgcc tggtgtaccg agaacgatcc
     3421 tctcagtgcg agtctcgacg atccatatcg ttgcttggca gtcagccagt cggaatccag
     3481 cttgggaccc aggaagtcca atcgtcagat attgtactca agcctggtca cggcagcgta
     3541 ccgatctgtt taaacctaga tattgatagt ctgatcggtc aacgtataat cgagtcctag
     3601 cttttgcaaa catctatcaa gagacaggat cagcaggagg ctttcgcatg agtattcaac
     3661 atttccgtgt cgcccttatt cccttttttg cggcattttg ccttcctgtt tttgctcacc
     3721 cagaaacgct ggtgaaagta aaagatgctg aagatcagtt gggtgcgcga gtgggttaca
     3781 tcgaactgga tctcaacagc ggtaagatcc ttgagagttt tcgccccgaa gaacgctttc
     3841 caatgatgag cacttttaaa gttctgctat gtggcgcggt attatcccgt attgacgccg
     3901 ggcaagagca actcggtcgc cgcatacact attctcagaa tgacttggtt gagtattcac
     3961 cagtcacaga aaagcatctt acggatggca tgacagtaag agaattatgc agtgctgcca
     4021 taaccatgag tgataacact gcggccaact tacttctgac aacgattgga ggaccgaagg
     4081 agctaaccgc ttttttgcac aacatggggg atcatgtaac tcgccttgat cgttgggaac
     4141 cggagctgaa tgaagccata ccaaacgacg agcgtgacac cacgatgcct gtagcaatgg
     4201 caacaacctt gcgtaaacta ttaactggcg aactacttac tctagcttcc cggcaacagt
     4261 tgatagactg gatggaggcg gataaagttg caggaccact tctgcgctcg gcccttccgg
     4321 ctggctggtt tattgctgat aaatctggag ccggtgagcg tgggtctcgc ggtatcattg
     4381 cagcactggg gccagatggt aagccctccc gtatcgtagt tatctacacg acggggagtc
     4441 aggcaactat ggatgaacga aatagacaga tcgctgagat aggtgcctca ctgattaagc
     4501 attggtaacc gattctaggt gcattggcgc agaaaaaaat gcctgatgcg acgctgcgcg
     4561 tcttatactc ccacatatgc cagattcagc aacggatacg gcttccccaa cttgcccact
     4621 tccatacgtg tcctccttac cagaaattta tccttaagat cccgaatcgt ttaaactcga
     4681 ctctggctct atcgaatctc cgtcgtttcg agcttacgcg aacagccgtg gcgctcattt
     4741 gctcgtcggg catcgaatct cgtcagctat cgtcagctta cctttttggc agcgatcgcg
     4801 gctcccgaca tcttggacca ttagctccac aggtatcttc ttccctctag tggtcataac
     4861 agcagcttca gctacctctc aattcaaaaa acccctcaag acccgtttag aggccccaag
     4921 gggttatgct atcaatcgtt gcgttacaca cacaaaaaac caacacacat ccatcttcga
     4981 tggatagcga ttttattatc taactgctga tcgagtgtag ccagatctag taatcaatta
     5041 cggggtcatt agttcatagc ccatatatgg agttccgcgt tacataactt acggtaaatg
     5101 gcccgcctgg ctgaccgccc aacgaccccc gcccattgac gtcaataatg acgtatgttc
     5161 ccatagtaac gccaataggg actttccatt gacgtcaatg ggtggagtat ttacggtaaa
     5221 ctgcccactt ggcagtacat caagtgtatc atatgccaag tacgccccct attgacgtca
     5281 atgacggtaa atggcccgcc tggcattatg cccagtacat gaccttatgg gactttccta
     5341 cttggcagta catctacgta ttagtcatcg ctattaccat gctgatgcgg ttttggcagt
     5401 acatcaatgg gcgtggatag cggtttgact cacggggatt tccaagtctc caccccattg
     5461 acgtcaatgg gagtttgttt tggcaccaaa atcaacggga ctttccaaaa tgtcgtaaca
     5521 actccgcccc attgacgcaa atgggcggta ggcgtgtacg gtgggaggtc tatataagca
     5581 gagctggttt agtgaaccgt cagatcagat ctttgtcgat cctaccatcc actcgacaca
     5641 cccgccagcg gccgc
//
