[The description below was written by a language model from this plasmid's Addgene catalogue record and the feature table of its GenBank file.]
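Description:
pGBW-m4133339 is a mammalian expression plasmid built on the pTwist_CMV_6 backbone for producing the SARS-CoV-2 2'-O-ribose methyltransferase, a mature cleavage product of the ORF1ab polyprotein, in its wild-type form. It is propagated in E. coli as a high-copy plasmid through a ColE1/pUC-type origin and selected with ampicillin via the beta-lactamase (AmpR) gene. No mammalian selection marker is annotated, which suggests transient transfection as the likely mode of use.

Expression is driven by the human cytomegalovirus immediate-early enhancer and promoter, which sit at the end of the circular map and read across the origin of numbering into the roughly 0.9 kb insert. The insert itself is not annotated as a feature in the sequence record, but its position can be inferred from the unannotated region upstream of the tag. The coding sequence is fused at its C terminus to a backbone-encoded cleavable tandem affinity purification (TAP) tag. The annotated parts of this tag are a TEV protease site, a calmodulin-binding peptide, and a second TEV site. Further unannotated sequence lies between that site and the SV40 polyadenylation signal that terminates the transcript, and may hold the remaining tag module. The TEV sites allow release of the protein from the affinity moieties after capture.

The expression cassette is flanked by human beta-globin 5' and 3' insulator elements, T7 and rrnG bacterial terminators, and an upstream synthetic poly(A) signal, which together shield it from read-through transcription from the rest of the plasmid. The construct belongs to a set of tagged SARS-CoV-2 protein plasmids intended for mammalian protein expression and/or purification. The record's 5,655 bp total is somewhat larger than the sum of the listed backbone and insert sizes.
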