Addgene plasmid #152068: pGBW-m4133339
Purpose: Mammalian expression plasmid for SARS-CoV-2 2'-O-ribose methyltransferase
Depositing lab: Ginkgo Bioworks & Benjie Chen. Depositing organization: Ginkgo Bioworks.
Backbone
  Vector backbone: pTwist_CMV_6
  Backbone size w/o insert (bp): 4180
  Vector type: Mammalian Expression
Growth in bacteria
  Bacterial resistance: Ampicillin, 100 μg/mL
  Growth temperature: 37°C
  Growth strain: DH5alpha
  Copy number: High Copy
Gene/Insert
  Gene/Insert name: SARS-CoV-2 2'-O-ribose methyltransferase
  Species: Severe acute respiratory syndrome coronavirus 2
  Insert size (bp): 887
  Mutation: wt
  Entrez Gene: ORF1ab (a.k.a. GU280_gp01)
  Promoter: CMV
  Tag / fusion protein: Cleavable TEV;TapTag (C terminal on backbone)
  Cloning method: Unknown
Resource information
  A portion of this plasmid was derived from a plasmid made by: GinkgoBioworks
Depositor comments: NCBI reference sequence: YP_009725311.1
How to cite: pGBW-m4133339 was a gift from Ginkgo Bioworks & Benjie Chen (Addgene plasmid # 152068 ; http://n2t.net/addgene:152068 ; RRID:Addgene_152068)
